Addgene plasmid #52555: dVGlut-Gal80
Purpose: Expresses Gal80 under vesicular glutamate transporter promoter
Depositing lab: Leslie Vosshall. Depositing organization: Rockefeller University.
Backbone
  Vector backbone: pBPGAL80Uw-6
  Backbone size w/o insert (bp): 9052
  Total vector size (bp): 15210
  Vector type: Insect Expression
Growth in bacteria
  Bacterial resistance: Ampicillin, 100 μg/mL
  Growth temperature: 37°C
  Growth strain: DH5alpha
  Copy number: Unknown
Gene/Insert
  Gene/Insert name: VGlut-Gal80 (alt names: VGlut; Gal80)
  Species: D. melanogaster (fly), S. cerevisiae (budding yeast)
  Insert size (bp): 6675
  Entrez Gene: VGlut (a.k.a. Dmel_CG9887, CG9887, DV-Glut, DVGLUT, DVGluT, DVGlut, Dmel\CG9887, DvGluT, DvGlut, MFS11, VGLUT, VGluT, Vglut, dVGLUT, dVGlut, dvGluT, dvGlut, dvglut, vGLUT, vGluT, vGlut, vglut); GAL80 (a.k.a. YML051W)
  Promoter: Drosophila Synthetic Core Promoter
  Cloning method: Gateway Cloning
  Sequencing primers: 5′ TTGATTAATGTTGGCGCACG; 3′ GAL80 R: GACTCCGCCTGATCGAGCGAGC
Resource information
  A portion of this plasmid was derived from a plasmid made by: VGlut enhancer inserted by Gateway cloning into pBPGAL80Uw-6 (AddGene plasmid 26236)
Terms and licenses: Academic/Nonprofit Terms; Industry Terms: Not Available to Industry
Depositor comments: Addgene's quality control sequencing has found a number of discrepancies with the provided full plasmid sequence. These differences are not thought to affect plasmid function.
How to cite: dVGlut-Gal80 was a gift from Leslie Vosshall (Addgene plasmid # 52555 ; http://n2t.net/addgene:52555 ; RRID:Addgene_52555)
