[The description below was written by a language model from this plasmid's Addgene catalogue record and pLannotate feature annotations shown in this document.]
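Description:
dVGlut-Gal80 is a Drosophila transgenesis and insect expression plasmid of about 15.2 kb, built on the pBPGAL80Uw-6 backbone. It places the yeast repressor GAL80 under the control of regulatory DNA from the fly vesicular glutamate transporter gene (VGlut). In bacteria it is maintained through a high-copy ColE1/pUC-type origin and selected with ampicillin through the β-lactamase gene and its native promoter. For fly work the backbone carries a φC31 integrase attB site, which allows site-specific insertion into a genomic attP landing site. It also carries a mini-white eye-colour marker for identifying transformants.

The VGlut enhancer fragment was introduced by Gateway cloning and sits between the annotated attB1 and attB2 sites, spanning roughly 5.7 kb. According to the catalogue entry, it acts on a Drosophila synthetic core promoter, although the feature table does not annotate that promoter separately. Downstream lie a modified myosin heavy chain intron, the GAL80 coding sequence and a WPRE. An SV40-derived 3′ region follows, containing the small t intron and the polyadenylation signal. The annotated T-antigen and NLS fragments are most likely incidental matches within this SV40 terminator segment rather than expressed products. The intron and WPRE are standard additions for boosting transcript processing and expression.

Because GAL80 binds GAL4 and blocks its transcriptional activation, flies carrying this transgene should have GAL4/UAS-driven expression suppressed in VGlut-expressing (glutamatergic) cells, which would refine GAL4 patterns by subtraction. The depositor notes that quality-control sequencing found discrepancies with the supplied full sequence, though these are not thought to affect function.
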