Features (pLannotate 1.2.2; 18 found; start..end, strand, type, name):
     83..107     +  protein_bind   attB1: mutant version of attB; recombination site for the Gateway® BP reaction BP Clonase™
   5807..5831    -  protein_bind   attB2: mutant version of attB; recombination site for the Gateway® BP reaction BP Clonase™
   6013..6079    +  intron         Mhc intron: modified Drosophila myosin heavy chain intron 16 (Pfeiffer et al., 2010)
   6093..7397    +  CDS            GAL80: GAL80_YEAST - Experimental evidence at protein level: Swiss-Prot protein existence level 1. This protein is a negative regulator for the gene expression of the lactose/galactose metabolic genes. It binds to GAL4 and so blocks transcriptional activation by it, in the absence of an inducing sugar. From Saccharomyces cerevisiae (strain ATCC 204508 / S288c) (Baker's yeast).
   7407..7995    +  misc_feature   WPRE: woodchuck hepatitis virus posttranscriptional regulatory element
   8011..8085    +  CDS            small t antigen (fragment): SV40 (simian virus 40) small t antigen
   8087..8152    +  intron         small t intron: SV40 (simian virus 40) small t antigen intron
   8282..8302    +  CDS            SV40 NLS: nuclear localization signal of SV40 (simian virus 40) large T antigen
   8309..8443    +  CDS            LT_POVHA (fragment): Protein inferred from homology: Swiss-Prot protein existence level 3. Isoform large T antigen is a key early protein essential for both driving viral replication and inducing cellular transformation. Plays a role in viral genome replication by driving entry of quiescent cells into the cell cycle and by autoregulating the synthesis of viral early mRNA. Displays highly oncogenic activities by corrupting the host cellular checkpoint mechanisms that guard cell division and the transcription, replication, and repair of DNA. Participates in the modulation of cellular gene expression preceeding viral
   8468..8551    +  CDS            large T antigen (fragment): large T antigen from SV40 (simian virus 40)
   8574..8695    +  polyA_signal   SV40 poly(A) signal: SV40 polyadenylation signal
   8710..8729    -  misc_feature   MCS (fragment): pBluescript multiple cloning site
   8804..8959    -  CDS            YPB1_ECOLX (fragment): Protein predicted: Swiss-Prot protein existence level 4. From Escherichia coli.
   9732..12604   -  CDS            mini-white: Drosophila white gene eye color pigment; white; This is a modified version of the white gene lacking part of the first intron.
  13299..13368   -  protein_bind   attB: attB site for the φC31 integrase (Groth et al., 2000) phage φC31 integrase
  13455..14043   -  rep_origin     ori: high-copy-number ColE1/pMB1/pBR322/pUC origin of replication
  14214..15074   -  CDS            AmpR: β-lactamase; bla; confers resistance to ampicillin, carbenicillin, and related antibiotics
  15075..15179   -  promoter       AmpR promoter: bla
>Addgene plasmid #52555 | dVGlut-Gal80 | depositor full sequence | sequence record 81590 | dVGlut-Gal80 sequence 15210 bps
TAAGAAACCATTATTATCATGACATTAACCTATAAAAATAGGCGTATCACGAGGCCCTTTCGTCTTCAAG
AATTCGTTTATCACAAGTTTGTACAAAAAAGCAGGCTCCGAATTCGCCCTTGTGATCCCCACCGGAATTG
CGGCCTCAGCAGATTAATCTGGCCGGCCTACTTAATTAAGTGGAATTCATAATAAATGTATTAAAACCGA
TTTAAGGCCACGGAAAAGCACGGACTGCCCGTTCTTGCTAAATGATGTGTGACAACATTTTTATTGCCCG
CTCTCGGTCACCCTTATCCTGCGCCGTGGACGGGGTAAAAGCCAACGTGCGCCAACATTAATCAAGGCAT
TCTAAAGATTCAGGCTAGCATTTATGAGCAAACTCATGCATTTTGAGGGTAAAACTCAAAAAACGAACGC
AACAACAGAAAGCGGCACACGCCGGGCGACAAAAGCATTTGCTTCCGGTATACCGCCGCCTGTCACCAGG
ACTTCTACACTCGACAAAAAATATCACATAGCATTGGGAAAATACTTACAATGTCTTTTTTCAAATGAGA
AATTAAATATGTAGTTTCTATTTATGGAAACAACATGGGACTTTCTCTGCATACTGCTGCAGTATTTTTG
TTTAGTGTAATAAATATGAGGTTTTGTGTTTTAGTAGGTGGGTTGCCTGCGCATTGTAGCTTGAAATAAA
GTTGCACTGACTGACGCTTTTCGCCTTTTGTATTCTGCTCTTATTGTTGTTCGGCAAGCGAAGAGAAAAA
TGTATTCCGAATGAATAAATGCAATATACTTTCTATGACCCTAATGGATTTCGTTGTTGTTGTACGACGG
ACAAAGAGTTGAGTCCTAAATGGAGGCATATGCTAATTAGGATGGGTAAGGCGATTCCTCCAAGTGGGGT
AGTAGTAGGAAACTATGGAAATATATGATAGTTTCATGTGTCTATAAATCCAAAAAATACAGAAGCTGTA
AGATAAATCTCCCACCGAACAGACATCTCAAAATCCCCCGTTTCATAGTTCGCCCCTCGCAGTTTCCATC
ATATCTCAGACGCTTCCAGCTATTTGCACACAAACAAAAATAAATATTAAATCTCAGAAATCGTTTTTGG
GCAGCGACACACCCTTAACCCCCGACCTGCGTGATTCCCCCAGTCCCAAGGATTCGAAATGTTACTCCGC
TTACTATGTGCCACGCTTATCGACGAGCACAGCGTTTAGTTTGATGATTGAGTGGGTGGACATGTGGATT
GACAGCATGAGTCTGCTGAATCCACAGAAGCTCATCAATTTCCCGCCTCGGTGGGAAAACCACTCGCATA
CTTTTGACGATTTCAAGCTGAAATTCGAGAGCTTTTAAAGTCGTCACAGTTTCGGCTGGTAATTAAAACC
GCGTGAAACCCTTTCACCGAAAGTAATCCACCGACGCCCATTCCCGTAATTCACTCATAAATCAGACAAC
GAAAAGCCATACATCATACGCACCGTGGGGAATCTCCCGAAAAAAGTACACAGAGATGACAAAGCTGCAA
AAGTTATTTTGTAATTAGTGCAAGCGGCAAGGACGACGGGAGACCGCCGCGTGGATAAGGACACAACAGG
CCCAACAGGATAATGATGATTACGCTGGCGCAATGAAATTGAAGACGACTTTCTGCCGAAGCTGCACTAA
TTACCGCTGACGTGCGATGGGAACTGGGAGGCCAGCGGAAGTCCTCGCCCGATTCCAGGACGAAACTCCG
TCCGGGGGACTGTCAACTCAAGTTTGACACTTTTCTGCTGACAATTTATGAGAGCGGGCCAACAGCTAAG
GTTACCGATTTGAGCACAGTGGGTGTTAAAGAATCATTTTGAGTGAGGAATATTATAAATTTGTCGAAAT
TATAGATGAATATAGCTTGCAAATCTCATATGCATATAGAACTTATTGTAATTTAAAAAATATATATATT
TGACTAGCACTTTTGTAGATTGAGCTTGTAACCAATTTGAATGTTCGGTTTTTTCCACTGTGCACGATGG
GCACTGACTGACACTCGATCCGGCCGACAACGTCGCCACTTAGTTTAGAGTTTTATGAGCACAATTCGCA
ATTCGATTATTCTTCATTTACGTCAATCAATGTGAATGGCGCTTTTAGCCGCTAGCCACGCACCCTTAAT
CGCTTTGTTTAAATAGTAAAACGCCGCACGGATTGGGCATTTTTCGAAATTTAATATCGCAGATGCTTTT
ATTGTGCCGCCGTCTTGTCTGTGGAAATCTGTCTGCCCCGAAGTCTGGCTCATGCCGTAGACGTAGTATC
TGTATCTGCAAATGTATCTGTATCCCTTTCGAATGCGAAAATCCCGCTGCCGTTCTGTTGACTTTCCTTT
CATTTCCCAGCTCGGCTGTTTCCTCGTCCCGCTTCTTGTTTATTTCGCTTTGCTGTTTACTTCCGCAACT
TTATTATAGCTTTTGGCTGAGTTGCAACTGTTTGTTGGCTGTTTGCTTTATGCTTATGAGGGTTAGGCCA
ACGCGTCGTATTCGCAACGTGGCCAGGACATCTGGAGGGGATCCTGGAATGGGACGCCGAACGGAAGCGG
GGATTTCTATGGGGCATGGATTTTTTCTGTCCCGTGAATCGATGTGGTTGATGAGAATCGAGGCAGTTGC
TCACACTGTTGACCAGGATTATTAGCTACTTAAAGTGGCCATTGAGAATATTCAAGTTGAGTTGAGCCTA
ATAAGTATATGTGTTGTTTGGAACTGGAGATTCTTTTCTCTTTCCTTGAATATAATAACGAATAATAATA
AACGAATCATTCTGCTTCTTGGGGCTAATAAAAGACAACTAGCTTTGGTTTTAAATAAGATCAATTTAGG
ATCGAAAAATCCATTAGAGTATTCTAATAAAATGAATCAAATGTTTTTTTACCGTTAGACCGCCCAGTAA
TTAATGATAATCCATTAGATAGATTTCAAGCTCCCAAACGTGAGAATTTAAAAAGCATCACGTCCGATTC
GAATCGATCAAAGCCAAGAGCAAAGGACTTATTTATTTGTAGCCGGTCAGACTTCACGATTCATATTGAA
ACGCTCATCCATAAATCGTAGCATTTTCCAAAAATTCACCAAGTTTGGAGCTATTTTGAGCCCCCATGCA
GACAGGGGAAAATATTCAAAATGGCTGACATTCTATAAAAAGGCGGCAGAAGGACGCAGGACGTCTGTGT
GCCAGGAGGAAAACAATGGAAAATGGCCTGGCAACATGTTAATAGCATTTCACGCACGACTGAGATTCGC
ATGCCAACCCAGAGAAAGACATTCCCATGTACCAGGACCTCTGATTGGTTCTTTTTGGCCAGGTGGCGTG
CCATTCCCCCACAGCTGTCCCCAGTCTCAACTGCTACAGTTGCCATTCGCCGTCAACCAATGCCGAAGGA
CGAAGGACTCTCGAAGGATTCTCGAGCCTGCGCAGCTGTCGCCTGCGTCGCGAGCTTTTCACCACAGCGG
GTGCGAACGGGACGGATGCGTTGATTATGCTGCGGAGGAGCATAATCCTCTGGCAGGACATCCATCTGGG
CAGACAAGAAAGGCGAATGCGGGCGCTTTTAGTTTCACTTCGTGCGTTGTCCTGCTGAGGCCAAAAAGCG
AGCCTGGAGCTGCGGGTATATAGCTGGGAAAATACATCTAAAATATACCAATAAATCAGAAAATATAGTT
CAAAATATCCGAATAATCGTGCTAATATAGCAAGTGTTTCGAAAAAGTGCTGCCCTCCGGCTAGAAGTTG
AGAAATCTACGTTTTTCTGGCAACGCCTCGTAATACCCTTGAAAAGAAAATCTCGCACATTCCAGTGGTT
GAAAATTTCCAGTGTATATACTACGCTCCTCCCACCCCTTTAACACCCCATCCCACATTCGCTTCATCAC
TAGTCCCTCCGTACATATACCCCTGTATGTGATACATTCCAGGCCGCGATGGCAGCTTATGTATCCATCT
TCCGCTGCCACCTGTCCTCCGCCGATCTTTGGCTGGAGGTCCACAACGCGGCTGATTTTGAGTTGGACGT
CACACAGTCTTCAGACAGAGTTGGATTCGGATCACCATCGTCCTCGTCGTCGTCGTCGGTTCCATAGACA
ACCTGCCGCCGGTCTCGTGGTCAAACTCTGTCTGGATGTTGTCGTCCCACATACTGAGTTCTTAATTGGT
TTATCCAAAGTTTTAAGTTTTTCACTTTAGTTTCATTTCTATTTTTGCGGGCGAGTGTTGCTTAGAAAAT
GTGAGACTTTATATAAATAAATACAAAACATCTATAACGATATATTTTAACACATTACCAAGAAGATATA
TATTGTTTTAAAAAATTCTTCTAATTATATTAAATCACCTAATTCCATATCCCTTTTTATCCCATTTGCA
GCGTATCGCGTAGTGAATAATCAAGCTATATAATCTGTTATCTGTGTACCTTATTTGTGATATCCTAACC
AACAACAACAAAATAAATTAAACGATTTTCGTTGTCTACTAAAACATAATTTAAGCCAAGTTAATCACCA
AAAATATCTGTGCTTAAGTTACGACTAGAGGCCGATTATATAATCTTGCACCAACTACGAAATGGATTAC
GTAACTCTGGTGTGGCATGTAAGTAGGCGTTGTGGCCAAAGGTCAAAAGTACAACTGTTTTGGGGGAGGA
GCTTCCAATGGAATCATCTAAAGAATTTTGTGAAAAACGCCAAAGAATGCGTACATATATACTTTACATT
TAGTTTCGAAATTCCTGATCTAACAAGAAATAAGCTAGTATAAAAAATGCACAAACTTAAAACCTATGAT
TATTTCCATTGAATTTGTTTTCTTATTATAAATTGTAATTCTAATAATTCCAATAATCGTAACATTGCTA
ACTCTTTCGAAAGAGATTACCCAAATCAAAAGAGGTGTCAAATTTCATGCTCACACCAAATGAAGCATAA
AACGCTATCAAAACCGCTCACAATGCCAGAAATATTTACAAAATGCTCTGCCGGCTCAGTAGTTACCCCT
CATCACAATCATTTCGAAATTCTCGTGAATTTATGAACATAAGCGGCTTACAAGAAATGTGCAAAATGAT
GAAATTGTACGAGACTTTTGCTTATCAGCAGCAGAACACAAATTGCCGGACCCATTAATAGCCGCATACA
AATCTCTTTTGCAGGCACTGTAAATGAAAATGCACAAACTCCACGAGAATCGAAATCATATGGCGACCAA
GTGAAAATCCCCCGCTGAGAGAACGAGCCAACCCGAAAATAGAGTCATCAAATTTGTGCTGGCTTCACGG
AAATTAACCGCCGCCGATTCGCTACGCTTATATACACGGCAATCCGCCGTGAAGTAGGCAACAAAATATA
TTTATGCGCCCAAGTGATAACGGCGCAAAGGCAACGAAGCACAACAGACGCTGACTTGGGCGAAAGGACA
GCAGCAGGAGCAGGACTCGTTGATCCGGAGGCAGGGGCGGAGTGAGGACAGGCGTCTGGGAAAATCAGGA
CTACTAGCTGAGCAGCAAGGGTACCCGCCCGGGATCAGATCCGCGGCCGCATAGGCCACTAGTGGATCTG
GATCCTTCTTAAGAAGAGCTCTAAAGCTTTATCTAGAGTCGACCTCGAACGTTAACTCGAGGCCTATAAG
ATCTCTTGCATACTACCTGCAGGATACCGGTATAACGCGTATAGCTAGCTTTCCTAGGTCTGCGATCGCA
AAGGCGCGCCATAGTTTAAACAAGCCGGCGTCCCGGAAAACGATTCCGAAGCCAAGGGCGAATTCGACCC
AGCTTTCTTGTACAAAGTGGTGATAAACGGCCGGCCGAGCTCGCCCGGGGATCGAGCGCAGCGGTATAAA
AGGGCGCGGGGTGGCTGAGAGCATCAGTTGTGAATGAATGTTCGAGCCGAGCAGACGTGCCGCTGCCTTC
GTTAATATCCTTTGAATAAGCCAACTTTGAATCACAAGACGCATACCAAACGGTACCAAAAGGTAGGTTC
AACCACTGATGCCTAGGCACACCGAAACGACTAACCCTAATTCTTATCCTTTACTTCAGGCTAGCAATCA
AAATGGATTACAACAAAAGGAGTAGTGTGAGTACGGTGCCGAATGCTGCTCCCATTCGCGTGGGCTTCGT
GGGATTGAACGCGGCTAAGGGTTGGGCCATTAAAACGCATTATCCAGCCATACTGCAGCTGAGCTCCCAG
TTCCAAATAACAGCGCTTTATTCCCCCAAGATCGAGACGTCCATTGCGACAATTCAGAGGCTGAAGTTGT
CCAACGCCACAGCTTTCCCAACACTCGAGAGCTTCGCCTCGAGCTCCACGATCGATATGATTGTGATCGC
AATCCAGGTGGCTTCCCACTACGAGGTGGTAATGCCCCTGCTCGAGTTTTCGAAGAACAATCCTAATCTG
AAGTATTTGTTTGTGGAATGGGCACTGGCCTGCTCGCTCGATCAGGCGGAGTCGATCTATAAGGCCGCTG
CAGAGCGGGGCGTGCAAACAATAATCAGTCTGCAGGGACGAAAGAGCCCGTACATTTTGCGGGCAAAAGA
GCTTATCTCCCAGGGCTACATCGGCGATATAAATAGCATCGAGATTGCAGGTAACGGAGGTTGGTACGGT
TACGAGCGGCCGGTGAAAAGCCCGAAATACATTTACGAGATCGGAAACGGAGTTGATCTGGTGACCACCA
CGTTCGGTCACACGATAGATATATTGCAGTACATGACCAGTTCGTACTTCAGCCGTATCAATGCCATGGT
GTTTAACAACATTCCAGAACAGGAGCTCATTGATGAGAGGGGCAATCGCCTGGGCCAGCGGGTCCCAAAG
ACTGTCCCAGATCATCTCTTGTTCCAGGGCACGCTGCTCAACGGAAATGTTCCTGTGTCCTGTTCCTTTA
AGGGAGGCAAGCCTACGAAAAAGTTCACCAAGAATCTGGTCATAGATATCCATGGTACAAAGGGTGATCT
GAAGCTGGAGGGTGACGCTGGATTTGCGGAAATCTCGAATCTCGTTCTGTATTATTCGGGCACCCGCGCC
AATGATTTTCCCCTGGCCAATGGTCAGCAGGCACCCTTGGACCCCGGCTACGACGCAGGCAAGGAGATTA
TGGAGGTGTATCACCTCCGAAACTACAACGCGATCGTTGGTAATATACACCGGCTCTACCAGAGTATCAG
CGATTTCCACTTCAACACCAAGAAAATCCCCGAGCTTCCATCGCAGTTCGTAATGCAAGGCTTCGATTTC
GAAGGCTTTCCCACCCTGATGGATGCCTTGATCTTGCATCGCCTGATTGAAAGTGTCTACAAGTCGAATA
TGATGGGCAGTACCCTGAATGTTTCCAACATCTCCCACTACTCGCTTTAAAAGCTTAATCAACCTCTGGA
TTACAAAATTTGTGAAAGATTGACTGGTATTCTTAACTATGTTGCTCCTTTTACGCTATGTGGATACGCT
GCTTTAATGCCTTTGTATCATGCTATTGCTTCCCGTATGGCTTTCATTTTCTCCTCCTTGTATAAATCCT
GGTTGCTGTCTCTTTATGAGGAGTTGTGGCCCGTTGTCAGGCAACGTGGCGTGGTGTGCACTGTGTTTGC
TGACGCAACCCCCACTGGTTGGGGCATTGCCACCACCTGTCAGCTCCTTTCCGGGACTTTCGCTTTCCCC
CTCCCTATTGCCACGGCGGAACTCATCGCCGCCTGCCTTGCCCGCTGCTGGACAGGGGCTCGGCTGTTGG
GCACTGACAATTCCGTGGTGTTGTCGGGGAAATCATCGTCCTTTCCTTGGCTGCTCGCCTGTGTTGCCAC
CTGGATTCTGCGCGGGACGTCCTTCTGCTACGTCCCTTCGGCCCTCAATCCAGCGGACCTTCCTTCCCGC
GGCCTGCTGCCGGCTCTGCGGCCTCTTCCGCGTCTTCGCCTTCGCCCTCAGACGAGTCGGATCTCCCTTT
GGGCCGCCTCCCCGCCTGAAGCTTCCTAGGGATCTTTGTGAAGGAACCTTACTTCTGTGGTGTGACATAA
TTGGACAAACTACCTACAGAGATTTAAAGCTCTAAGGTAAATATAAAATTTTTAAGTGTATAATGTGTTA
AACTACTGATTCTAATTGTTTGTGTATTTTAGATTCCAACCTATGGAACTGATGAATGGGAGCAGTGGTG
GAATGCCTTTAATGAGGAAAACCTGTTTTGCTCAGAAGAAATGCCATCTAGTGATGATGAGGCTACTGCT
GACTCTCAACATTCTACTCCTCCAAAAAAGAAGAGAAAGGTAGAAGACCCCAAGGACTTTCCTTCAGAAT
TGCTAAGTTTTTTGAGTCATGCTGTGTTTAGTAATAGAACTCTTGCTTGCTTTGCTATTTACACCACAAA
GGAAAAAGCTGCACTGCTATACAAGAAAATTATGGAAAAATATTTGATGTATAGTGCCTTGACTAGAGAT
CATAATCAGCCATACCACATTTGTAGAGGTTTTACTTGCTTTAAAAAACCTCCCACACCTCCCCCTGAAC
CTGAAACATAAAATGAATGCAATTGTTGTTGTTAACTTGTTTATTGCAGCTTATAATGGTTACAAATAAA
GCAATAGCATCACAAATTTCACAAATAAAGCATTTTTTTCACTGCATTCTAGTTGTGGTTTGTCCAAACT
CATCAATGTATCTTATCATGTCTACCGGTACTAGTTCTAGAGCGGCCGCTGGCCACGGGTGCGCATGATC
GTGCTCCTGTCGTTGAGGACCCGGCTAGGCTGGCGGGGTTGCCTTACTGGTTAGCAGAATGAATCACCGA
TACGCGAGCGAACGTGAAGCGACTGCTGCTGCAAAACGTCTGCGACCTGAGCAACAACATGAATGGTCTT
CGGTTTCCGTGTTTCGTAAAGTCTGGAAACGCGGAAGTCAGCGCCCTGCACCATTATGTTCCGGAGGCGC
GCCCTAGTTCCAGTGAAATCCAAGCATTTTCTAAATTAAATGTATTCTTATTATTATAGTTGTTATTTTT
GATATATATAAACAACACTATTATGCCCACCATTTTTTTGAGATGCATCTACACAAGGAACAAACACTGG
ATGTCACTTTCAGTTCAAATTGTAACGCTAATCACTCCGAACAGGTCACAAAAAATTACCTTAAAAAGTC
ATAATATTAAATTAGAATAAATATAGCTGTGAGGGAAATATATACAAATATATTGGAGCAAATAAATTGT
ACATACAAATATTTATTACTAATTTCTATTGAGACGAAATGAACCACTCGGAACCATTTGAGCGAACCGA
ATCGCGCGGAACTAACGACAGTCGCTCCAAGGTCGTCGAACAAAAGGTGAATGTGTTGCGGAGAGCGGGT
GGGAGACAGCGAAAGAGCAACTACGAAACGTGGTGTGGTGGAGGTGAATTATGAAGAGGGCGCGCGATTT
GAAAAGTATGTATATAAAAAATATATCCCGGTGTTTTATGTAGCGATAAACGAGTTTTTGATGTAAGGTA
TGCAGGTGTGTAAGTCTTTTGGTTAGAAGACAAATCCAAAGTCTACTTGTGGGGATGTTCGAAGGGGAAA
TACTTGTATTCTATAGGTCATATCTTGTTTTTATTGGCACAAATATAATTACATTAGCTTTTTGAGGGGG
CAATAAACAGTAAACACGATGGTAATAATGGTAAAAAAAAAAAACAAGCAGTTATTTCGGATATATGTCG
GCTACTCCTTGCGTCGGGCCCGAAGTCTTAGAGCCAGATATGCGAGCACCCGGAAGCTCACGATGAGAAT
GGCCAGACCCACGTAGTCCAGCGGCAGATCGGCGGCGGAGAAGTTAAGCGTCTCCAGGATGACCTTGCCC
GAACTGGGGCACGTGGTGTTCGACGATGTGCAGCTAATTTCGCCCGGCTCCACGTCCGCCCATTGGTTAA
TCAGCAGACCCTCGTTGGCGTAACGGAACCATGAGAGGTACGACAACCATTTGAGGTATACTGGCACCGA
GCCCGAGTTCAAGAAGAAGCCGCCAAAGAGCAGGAATGGTATGATAACCGGCGGACCCACAGACAGCGCC
ATCGAGGTCGAGGAGCTGGCGCAGGATATTAGATATCCGAAGGACGTTGACACATTGGCCACCAGAGTGA
CCAGCGCCAGGCAGTTGAAGAAGTGCAGCACTCCGGCCCGCAGTCCGATCATCGGATAGGCAATCGCCGT
GAAGACCAGTGGCACTGTGAGAAAAAGCGGCAATTCGGCAATCGTTTTGCCCAGAAAGTATGTGTCACAG
CGATAAAGTCGACTTCGGGCCTCCCTCATAAAAACTGGCAGCTCTGAGGTGAACACCTAAATCGAATCGA
TTCATTAGAAAGTTAGTAAATTATTGAAATGCAAATGTATTCTAAACATGACTTACATTTATCGTGGCAA
AGACGTTTTGAAAGGTCATGTTGGTCAGGAAGAGGAAGATGGCTCCGTTGATATTCATCACACCCACTTG
CGTGAGTTGTTGGCCCAAAAAGATGAGGCCAATCAAGATGGCAACCATCTGCAAATTAAAATGTTACTCG
CATCTCATTAATATTCGCGAGTTAAATGAAATTTATTTATCTTCTGCAAAACTATAAACTATACATCTCA
TTGAAAAAAACTAAGAAGGGTGTGGAATCAGGCAATTCTATCTAAAATCTAGCGAATTTGTTTCCAAGAA
TTGTAAGCGTTATATCATTTGTTTCCACTGGAACCACTCACCGTTGTCTGAATAAGTCGCACTTTTACGA
GGAGTGGTTCCTTGAGCACCGACAGCCAGGATCGCCACAGGACCGCCCGGAACTGCATGAACCAGGTGGC
CTTGTAGGTGTACCCATTCTCCGGCTGCTCCAGTGGCTTCTCCAGATTTTTGGTGGCCAACAACTGCTCC
ATATCCCGGGCTACTTTGCTAATGGCAAAATTGTCGCATATCTTGGCGATCCGATCACGGGACTCGATCT
CCCGTCCGGGCACAACGGCCAACACCTGTACGTAAAAGTCCGCCGGATTGTAGTTGGTAGGACACTGGGC
ACCCACGCTGGATAGGAGTTGAGATGTTATGTAATACTAGATACCCTTAATAAACACATCGAACTCACTA
GGAAAAGAAGTCGACGGCTTCGCTGGGAGTGCCCAAGAAAGCTACCCTGCCCTCGGCCATCAGAAGGATC
TTGTCAAAGAGCTCAAACAGCTCGGAAGACGGCTGATGAATGGTCAGGATGACGGTCTTGCCCTTCTGCG
ACAGCTTCTTCAGCACCTGGACGACGCTGTGGGCGGTAAAGGAGTCCAGTCCGGAGGTGGGCTCATCGCA
GATCAGAAGCGGCGGATCGGTTAGAGCCTCGGAGGCGAATGCCAGACGCTTCCTTTCTCCGCCGGACAGA
CCTTTCACCCTGCCGGGCACACCGATGATCGTGTGCTGACATTTGCTGAGCGAAAGCTCCTGGATCACCT
GATCCACGCGGGCCACTCGCTGCCGATAGGTCAGATGTCGTGGCATCCGCACCATGGCTTGGAAAATCAG
GTGTTCCCTGGCCGTTAGGGAGCCGATAAAGAGGTCATCCTGCTGGACATAGGCGCACCTGGCCTGCATC
TCCTTGGCGTCCACAGGTTGGCCATTGAGCAGTCGCATCCCGGATGGCGATACTTGGATGCCCTGCGGCG
ATCGAAAGGCAAGGGCATTCAGCAGGGTCGTCTTTCCGGCACCGGAACTGCCCATCACGGCCAAAAGTTC
GCCCGGATAGGCCACGCCGCAAACTGAGTTTCAAATTGGTAATTGGACCCTTTATTAAGATTTCACACAG
ATCAGCCGACTGCGAATAGAAACTCACCGTTCTTGAGCAAATGTTTCCTGGGCGCCGGTATGTGTCGCTC
GTTGCAGAATAGTCCGCGTGTCCGGTTGACCAGCTGCCGCCATCCGGAGCCCGGCTGATTGACCGCCCCA
AAGATGTCCATATTGTGCCAGGCATAGGTGAGGTTCTCGGCTAGTTGGCCGCTCCCTGAACCGGAGTCCT
CCGGCGGACTGGGTGGCCGGAGCGTGCCGTAGTTTTTGGCCTGCCCGAAGCCCTGGTTAATGCAGCTCTG
CGAAGCCGCTCCGCTGTCACCCTGCAATGATAGGGGATCTCAAATATCAACTACTAGCGTTATGCTCATC
TAACCCCGAACAAAAAGTACCCCGAAGTATCCTACGAAGTAGGTTTATACTTTTATTTATTTTTTGTGCA
TCTAGGATCAGCTTAAAATATCTGGTTGTTATATTTTTTGTAAAAAAGAATATAGTCGAAAATGAATGCC
TTTAGATGTCTTGATCATGATATGATCTCAAAAATTGTCTTATATAGCGAGAACAGCTACCAGAATAATC
TGTTTCGTGTCACTATTTGTTTGTGCAATTGCGGTTTGGGATTTTTGTGGGTCGCAGTTCTCACGCCGCA
TACAATTTGATGTTGCAATCGCAGTTCCTATAGATCAAGTGAACTTAAGATGTATGCACATGTACTACTC
ACATTGTTCAGATGCTCGGCAGATGGGTGTTTGCTGCCTCCGCGAATTAATAGCTCCTGATCCTCTTGGC
CCATTGCCGGGATTTTTCACACTTTCCCCTGCTTACCCACCCAAAACCAATCACCACCCCAATCACTCAA
AAAACAAACAAAAATAAGAAGCGAGAGGAGTTTTGGCACAGCACTTTGTGTTTAATTGATGGCGTAAACC
GCTTGGAGCTTCGTCACGAAACCGCTGACAAAATGCAACTGAAGGCGGACATTGACGCTACGTAACGCTA
CAAACGGTGGCGAAAGAGATAGCGGACGCAGCGGCGAAAGAGACGGCGATATTTCTGTGGACAGAGAAGG
AGGCAAACAGCGCTGACTTTGAGTGGAATGTCATTTTGAGTGAGAGGTAATCGAAAGAACCTGGTACATC
AAATACCCTTGGATCGAAGTAAATTTAAAACTGATCAGATAAGTTCAATGATATCCAGTGCAGTAAAAAA
AAAAAATGTTTTTTTTATCTACTTTCCGCAAAAATGGGTTTTATTAACTTACATACATACTAGGCGCGCC
CATATGTTCGGCTTGTCGACATGCCCGCCGTGACCGTCGAGAACCCGCTGACGCTGCCCCGCGTATCCGC
ACCCGCCGACGCCGTCGCACGTCCCGTGCTCACCGTGACCACCGCGCCCAGCGGTTTCGAGGGCGAGGGC
TTCCCGGTGCGCCGCGCGTTCGCCGGGATCAACTACCGCCACCTCGACCCGTTCATCATGATGGACCAGA
TGGGTGAGGTGGAGTACGCGCCCGGGGAGCCCAAGGGCACGCCCTGGCACCCGCACCGCGGCTTCGAGAC
CGTGACCTACATCGTCGACGGTAACATGTGAGCAAAAGGCCAGCAAAAGGCCAGGAACCGTAAAAAGGCC
GCGTTGCTGGCGTTTTTCCATAGGCTCCGCCCCCCTGACGAGCATCACAAAAATCGACGCTCAAGTCAGA
GGTGGCGAAACCCGACAGGACTATAAAGATACCAGGCGTTTCCCCCTGGAAGCTCCCTCGTGCGCTCTCC
TGTTCCGACCCTGCCGCTTACCGGATACCTGTCCGCCTTTCTCCCTTCGGGAAGCGTGGCGCTTTCTCAT
AGCTCACGCTGTAGGTATCTCAGTTCGGTGTAGGTCGTTCGCTCCAAGCTGGGCTGTGTGCACGAACCCC
CCGTTCAGCCCGACCGCTGCGCCTTATCCGGTAACTATCGTCTTGAGTCCAACCCGGTAAGACACGACTT
ATCGCCACTGGCAGCAGCCACTGGTAACAGGATTAGCAGAGCGAGGTATGTAGGCGGTGCTACAGAGTTC
TTGAAGTGGTGGCCTAACTACGGCTACACTAGAAGAACAGTATTTGGTATCTGCGCTCTGCTGAAGCCAG
TTACCTTCGGAAAAAGAGTTGGTAGCTCTTGATCCGGCAAACAAACCACCGCTGGTAGCGGTGGTTTTTT
TGTTTGCAAGCAGCAGATTACGCGCAGAAAAAAAGGATCTCAAGAAGATCCTTTGATCTTTTCTACGGGG
TCTGACGCTCAGTGGAACGAAAACTCACGTTAAGGGATTTTGGTCATGAGATTATCAAAAAGGATCTTCA
CCTAGATCCTTTTAAATTAAAAATGAAGTTTTAAATCAATCTAAAGTATATATGAGTAAACTTGGTCTGA
CAGTTACCAATGCTTAATCAGTGAGGCACCTATCTCAGCGATCTGTCTATTTCGTTCATCCATAGTTGCC
TGACTCCCCGTCGTGTAGATAACTACGATACGGGAGGGCTTACCATCTGGCCCCAGTGCTGCAATGATAC
CGCGAGACCCACGCTCACCGGCTCCAGATTTATCAGCAATAAACCAGCCAGCCGGAAGGGCCGAGCGCAG
AAGTGGTCCTGCAACTTTATCCGCCTCCATCCAGTCTATTAATTGTTGCCGGGAAGCTAGAGTAAGTAGT
TCGCCAGTTAATAGTTTGCGCAACGTTGTTGCCATTGCTACAGGCATCGTGGTGTCACGCTCGTCGTTTG
GTATGGCTTCATTCAGCTCCGGTTCCCAACGATCAAGGCGAGTTACATGATCCCCCATGTTGTGCAAAAA
AGCGGTTAGCTCCTTCGGTCCTCCGATCGTTGTCAGAAGTAAGTTGGCCGCAGTGTTATCACTCATGGTT
ATGGCAGCACTGCATAATTCTCTTACTGTCATGCCATCCGTAAGATGCTTTTCTGTGACTGGTGAGTACT
CAACCAAGTCATTCTGAGAATAGTGTATGCGGCGACCGAGTTGCTCTTGCCCGGCGTCAATACGGGATAA
TACCGCGCCACATAGCAGAACTTTAAAAGTGCTCATCATTGGAAAACGTTCTTCGGGGCGAAAACTCTCA
AGGATCTTACCGCTGTTGAGATCCAGTTCGATGTAACCCACTCGTGCACCCAACTGATCTTCAGCATCTT
TTACTTTCACCAGCGTTTCTGGGTGAGCAAAAACAGGAAGGCAAAATGCCGCAAAAAAGGGAATAAGGGC
GACACGGAAATGTTGAATACTCATACTCTTCCTTTTTCAATATTATTGAAGCATTTATCAGGGTTATTGT
CTCATGAGCGGATACATATTTGAATGTATTTAGAAAAATAAACAAATAGGGGTTCCGCGCACATTTCCCC
GAAAAGTGCCACCTGACGTC
