>Addgene plasmid #52555 | dVGlut-Gal80 | addgene partial sequence | sequence record 83462 | MoCloR 5'-gccacctgacgtctaagaaacc-3'
GACATTAACCTATAAAAATAGGCGTATCACGAGGCCCTTTCGTCTTCAAGAATTCGTTTATCACAAGTTT
GTACAAAAAAGCAGGCTCCGAATTCGCCCTTGATCCCCACCGGAATTGCGGCCTCAGCAGATTAATCTGG
CCGGCCTACTTAATTAAGTGGAATTCATAATAAATGTATTAAAACCGATTTAAGGCCTCGAAAAAGCACG
GACTGCCCGTTCTTGCTAAATGATGTGTGACAACATTTTTATTGCCCGCTCTCGGTCACCCTTATCCTGC
GCCGTGGAAGGGGTAAAAGCCAACGTGCGCCAACATTAATCAAGGCATTCTAAAGATTCAGGCTAGCATT
TATGAGCAAACCCATGCATTTTGAGGGTAAAACTCAAAAAACGAACGCAACAACAGAAAGCGGCACACGC
CGGGCGACAAAAGCATTTGCTTCCGGTATACCGCCGCCTGTCACCAGGACTTCTACACTCGACAAAAAAA
TTTAACGTTCCGTTGGGAAAAAGTTGGTAAAAACTTCTTTTTTTTCACATGAAAAATCAAATATGCAGTT
TCTATTTAGGGAAACTTCATGGGACTTTCTCTGCATACTGCTGCAGTATTTTTGTTAAGTGTAATAAATA
TAAGGTTTTGTGTTTTAGTAGGTGGGTTGCCTGCGCATTGTAGCTTGAAATAAAGTTGCACTGACTGACG
CTTTTCGCCTTTTGTATTCTGCTCTTATTGTTGTTCGGCAAGCGAAGAGAAAAATGTATTCCGAATGAAT
AAATGCAATATACTTTCTATGACCCTAATGGATTTCGTTGTTGTTGTTGTACGACGGACAAAGAGTTGAG
TCCTAAATGGAGGCATATGCTAATTAGGACGGGTAAGGCGATTCCTCCAAGTGGGGTAGTAGAAGGAAAC
TATGGAAATATATGATAGTTTCATGTGTCTATAAATCCAAAAAATACAGAAGCTGTAAGATAAATCTCCC
GCCGAAGAGACATCTCAAAATCCCCCGTTTCATCGTTCGCCCCTCGCAGCTTCTATCATATCTCAGACGC
TTC
