>Addgene plasmid #52555 | dVGlut-Gal80 | addgene partial sequence | sequence record 83466 | JM-MCSrev 5'-CATAGGCCACTAGTGGATCT-3'
CTAAAGCTTTATCTAGAGTCGACCTCGAACGTTAACTCGAGGCCTATAAGATCTCTTGCATACTACCTGC
AGGATACCGGTATAACGCGTATAGCTAGCTTTCCTAGGTCTGCGATCGCAAAGGCGCGCCATAGTTTAAA
CAAGCCGGCGTCCCGGAAAACGATTCCGAAGCCAAGGGCGAATTCGACCCAGCTTTCTTGTACAAAGTGG
TGATAAACGGCCGGCCGAGCTCGCCCGGGGATCGAGCGCAGCGGTATAAAAGGGCGCGGGGTGGCTGAGA
GCATCAGTTGTGAATGAATGTTCGAGCCGAGCAGACGTGCCGCTGCCTTCGTTAATATCCTTTGAATAAG
CCAACTTTGAATCACAAGACGCATACCAAACGGTACCAAAAGGTAGGTTCAACCACTGATGCCTAGGCAC
ACCGAAACGACTAACCCTAATTCTTATCCTTTACTTCAGGCTAGCAATCAAAATGGATTACAACAAAAGG
AGTAGTGTGAGTACGGTGCCGAATGCTGCTCCCATTCGCGTGGGCTTCGTGGGATTGAACGCGGCTAAGG
GTTGGGCCATTAAAACGCATTATCCAGCCATACTGCAGCTGAGCTCCCAGTTCCAAATAACAGCGCTTTA
TTCCCCCAAGATCGAGACGTCCATTGCGACAATTCAGAGGCTGAAGTTGTCCAACGCCACAGCTTTCCCA
ACACTCGAGAGCTTCGCCTCGAGCTCCACGATCGATATGATTGTGATCGCAATCCAGGTGGCTTCCCACT
ACGAGGTGGTAATGCCCCTGCTCGAGTTTTCGAAGAACAATCCTAATCTGAAGTATTTGTTTGTGGAATG
GGCACTGGCCTGCTCGCTCGATCAGGCGGAGTCGATCTATAAGGCCGCTGCAGAGCGGGGCGTGCAAACA
ATAATCAGTCTGCAGGGACGAAAGAGCCCGTACATTTTGCGGGCAAAAGAGCTTATCTCCCAGGGCTACA
TCGGCGATATAAATAGCATCGAGATTGCAGGTAACGGAGGTTGGTACGGTTACGAGCGGCCGG
