>Addgene plasmid #52555 | dVGlut-Gal80 | addgene partial sequence | sequence record 83922 | SV40-splice-R2 5'-CACAAACAATTAGAATCAGTAG-3'
CACTTAAAAATTTTATATTTACCTTAGAGCTTTAAATCTCTGTAGGTAGTTTGTCCAATTATGTCACACC
ACAGAAGTAAGGTTCCTTCACAAAGATCCCTAGGAAGCTTCAGGCGGGGAGGCGGCCCAAAGGGAGATCC
GACTCGTCTGAGGGCGAAGGCGAAGACGCGGAAGAGGCCGCAGAGCCGGCAGCAGGCCGCGGGAAGGAAG
GTCCGCTGGATTGAGGGCCGAAGGGACGTAGCAGAAGGACGTCCCGCGCAGAATCCAGGTGGCAACACAG
GCGAGCAGCCAAGGAAAGGACGATGATTTCCCCGACAACACCACGGAATTGTCAGTGCCCAACAGCCGAG
CCCCTGTCCAGCAGCGGGCAAGGCAGGCGGCGATGAGTTCCGCCGTGGCAATAGGGAGGGGGAAAGCGAA
AGTCCCGGAAAGGAGCTGACAGGTGGTGGCAATGCCCCAACCAGTGGGGGTTGCGTCAGCAAACACAGTG
CACACCACGCCACGTTGCCTGACAACGGGCCACAACTCCTCATAAAGAGACAGCAACCAGGATTTATACA
AGGAGGAGAAAATGAAAGCCATACGGGAAGCAATAGCATGATACAAAGGCATTAAAGCAGCGTATCCACA
TAGCGTAAAAGGAGCAACATAGTTAAGAATACCAGTCAATCTTTCACAAATTTTGTAATCCAGAGGTTGA
TTAAGCTTTTAAAGCGAGTAGTGGGAGATGTTGGAAACATTCAGGGTACTGCCCATCATATTCGACTTGT
AGACACTTTCAATCAGGCGATGCAAGATCAAGGCATCCATCAGGGTGGGAAAGCCTTCGAAATCGAAGCC
TTGCATTACGAACTGCGATGGAAGCTCGGGGATTTTCTTGGTGTTGAAGTGGAAATCGCTGATACTCTGG
TAGAGCCGGTGTATATTACCAACGA
