>Addgene plasmid #52555 | dVGlut-Gal80 | addgene partial sequence | sequence record 83923 | Futet-R 5'-CAAAGGCATTAAAGCAGCGT-3'
AAGGAGCAACATAGTTAAGAATACCAGTCAATCTTTCACAAATTTTGTAATCCAGAGGTTGATTAAGCTT
TTAAAGCGAGTAGTGGGAGATGTTGGAAACATTCAGGGTACTGCCCATCATATTCGACTTGTAGACACTT
TCAATCAGGCGATGCAAGATCAAGGCATCCATCAGGGTGGGAAAGCCTTCGAAATCGAAGCCTTGCATTA
CGAACTGCGATGGAAGCTCGGGGATTTTCTTGGTGTTGAAGTGGAAATCGCTGATACTCTGGTAGAGCCG
GTGTATATTACCAACGATCGCGTTGTAGTTTCGGAGGTGATACACCTCCATAATCTCCTTGCCTGCGTCG
TAGCCGGGGTCCAAGGGTGCCTGCTGACCATTGGCCAGGGGAAAATCATTGGCGCGGGTGCCCGAATAAT
ACAGAACGAGATTCGAGATTTCCGCAAATCCAGCGTCACCCTCCAGCTTCAGATCACCCTTTGTACCATG
GATATCTATGACCAGATTCTTGGTGAACTTTTTCGTAGGCTTGCCTCCCTTAAAGGAACAGGACACAGGA
ACATTTCCGTTGAGCAGCGTGCCCTGGAACAAGAGATGATCTGGGACAGTCTTTGGGACCCGCTGGCCCA
GGCGATTGCCCCTCTCATCAATGAGCTCCTGTTCTGGAATGTTGTTAAACACCATGGCATTGATACGGCT
GAAGTACGAACTGGTCATGTACTGCAATATATCTATCGTGTGACCGAACGTGGTGGTCACCAGATCAACT
CCGTTTCCGATCTCGTAAATGTATTTCGGGCTTTTCACCGGCCGCTCGTAACCGTACCAACCTCCGTTAC
CTGCAATCTCGATGCTATTTATATCGCCGATGTAGCCCTGGGAGATAAGCTCTTTTGCCCGCAAAATGTA
CGGGCTCTTTCGTCCCTGCAGACTGATTATTGTTTGCACGCCC
